>Addgene plasmid #181917 | pTwist-SFFV-NFE2L1-Puro | addgene full sequence | sequence record 358682 | Addgene NGS Result
ATGGACTACAAAGACCATGACGGTGATTATAAAGATCATGATATCGATTACAAGGATGACGATGACAAGA
GATCTGCGGCCGCTCTTTCTCTGAAGAAATACTTAACGGAAGGACTTCTCCAGTTCACCATTCTGCTGAG
TTTGATTGGGGTACGGGTGGACGTGGATACTTACCTGACCTCACAGCTTCCCCCACTCCGGGAGATCATC
CTGGGGCCCAGTTCTGCCTATACTCAGACCCAGTTCCACAACCTGAGGAATACCTTGGATGGCTATGGTA
TCCACCCCAAGAGCATAGACCTGGACAATTACTTCACTGCCCGGCGGCTCCTCAGTCAGGTGAGGGCCCT
GGACAGGTTCCAGGTGCCAACCACTGAGGTAAATGCCTGGCTGGTTCACCGAGACCCAGAGGGGTCTGTC
TCTGGCAGTCAGCCCAACTCAGGCCTCGCCCTCGAGAGTTCCAGTGGCCTCCAAGATGTGACAGGCCCAG
ACAACGGGGTGCGAGAAAGCGAAACGGAGCAGGGATTCGGTGAAGATTTGGAGGATTTGGGGGCTGTAGC
CCCCCCAGTCAGTGGAGACTTAACCAAAGAGGACATAGATCTGATTGACATCCTTTGGCGACAGGATATT
GATCTGGGGGCTGGGCGTGAGGTTTTTGACTATAGTCACCGCCAGAAGGAGCAGGATGTGGAGAAGGAGC
TGCGAGATGGAGGCGAGCAGGACACCTGGGCAGGCGAGGGCGCGGAAGCTCTGGCACGGAACCTGCTAGT
GGATGGAGAGACTGGGGAGAGCTTCCCTGCACAGTTTCCAGCAGACATTTCCAGCATAACAGAAGCAGTG
CCTAGTGAGAGTGAGCCCCCTGCTCTTCAAAACAACCTCTTGTCTCCTCTTCTGACCGGGACAGAGTCAC
CATTTGATTTGGAACAGCAGTGGCAAGATCTCATGTCCATCATGGAAATGCAGGCCATGGAAGTGAACAC
ATCAGCAAGTGAAATCCTGTACAGTGCCCCTCCTGGAGACCCACTGAGCACCAACTACAGCCTTGCCCCC
AACACTCCCATCAATCAGAATGTCAGCCTGCATCAGGCGTCCCTGGGGGGCTGCAGCCAGGACTTCTTAC
TCTTCAGCCCCGAGGTGGAAAGCCTGCCTGTGGCCAGTAGCTCCACGCTGCTCCCGTTGGCCCCCAGCAA
TTCTACCAGCCTCAACTCCACCTTCGGCTCCACCAACCTGACAGGGCTCTTCTTTCCACCCCAGCTCAAT
GGCACAGCCAATGACACAGCAGGCCCAGAGCTGCCTGACCCTTTGGGGGGTCTGTTAGATGAAGCTATGT
TGGATGAGATCAGCCTTATGGACCTGGCCATTGAAGAAGGCTTTAACCCTGTGCAGGCCTCCCAGCTGGA
GGAGGAATTTGACTCTGACTCAGGCCTTTCCTTAGACTCGAGCCATAGCCCTTCTTCCCTAAGCAGCTCT
GAAGGCAGTTCTTCCTCTTCTTCCTCCTCCTCTTCCTCTTCTTCCTCTGCTTCTTCCTCTGCCTCTTCCT
CCTTTTCTGAGGAAGGTGCGGTTGGCTACAGCTCTGACTCTGAGACCCTGGATCTGGAAGAGGCCGAGGG
TGCTGTGGGCTACCAGCCTGAGTATTCCAAGTTCTGCCGCATGAGCTACCAGGATCCAGCTCAGCTCTCA
TGCCTGCCCTACCTGGAGCACGTGGGCCACAACCACACATACAACATGGCACCCAGTGCCCTGGACTCAG
CCGACCTGCCACCACCCAGTGCCCTCAAGAAAGGCAGCAAGGAGAAGCAGGCTGACTTCCTGGACAAGCA
GATGAGCCGGGATGAGCACCGAGCCCGAGCCATGAAGATCCCTTTCACCAATGACAAAATCATCAACCTG
CCTGTGGAGGAGTTCAATGAACTGCTGTCCAAATACCAGTTGAGTGAAGCCCAGCTGAGCCTCATCCGAG
ACATCCGGCGCCGGGGCAAGAACAAGATGGCGGCGCAGAACTGCCGCAAGCGCAAGCTGGACACCATCCT
GAATCTGGAGCGTGATGTGGAGGACCTGCAGCGTGACAAAGCCCGGCTGCTGCGGGAGAAAGTGGAGTTC
CTGCGCTCCCTGCGACAGATGAAGCAGAAGGTCCAGAGCCTGTACCAGGAGGTGTTTGGGCGGCTGCGAG
ATGAGAACGGACGACCCTACTCGCCCAGTCAGTATGCGCTCCAGTACGCCGGGGACGGCAGTGTCCTCCT
CATCCCCCGCACGATGGCCGACCAGCAGGCCCGGCGGCAGGAGAGGAAGCCAAAGGACCGGAGAAAGTAC
CCCTACGACGTGCCCGACTACGCCTGACTCGAGCTTATTCCAGATGCGTGCGGATGGAATTCGAGCTCGG
TACCATGCCAAAAGCAAAGCGCTATCGCGCCTTACGTTACTGGCCGAAGCCGCTTGGAATAAGGCCGGTG
TGCGTTTGTCTATATGTTATTTTCCACCATATTGCCGTCTTTTGGCAATGTGAGGGCCCGGAAACCTGGC
CCTGTCTTCTTGACGAGCATTCCTAGGGGTCTTTCCCCTCTCGCCAAAGGAATGCAAGGTCTGTTGAATG
TCGTGAAGGAAGCAGTTCCTCTGGAAGCTTCTTGAAGACAAACAACGTCTGTAGCGACCCTTTGCAGGCA
GCGGAACCCCCCACCTGGCGACAGGTGCCTCTGCGGCCAAAAGCCACGTGTATAAGATACACCTGCAAAG
GCGGCACAACCCCAGTGCCACGTTGTGAGTTGGATAGTTGTGGAAAGAGTCAAATGGCTCCCCTCAAGCG
TATTCAACAAGGGGCTGAAGGATGCCCAGAAGGTACCCCATTGTATGGGATCTGATCTGGGGCCTCGGTG
CACATGCTTTTCATGTGTTTAGTCGAGGTTAAAAAACGTCTAGGCCCCCCGAACCACGGGGACGTGGTTT
TCCTTTGAAAAACACGATGATAATAACATGACCGAGTACAAGCCCACGGTGCGCCTCGCCACCCGCGACG
ACGTCCCCAGGGCCGTACGCACCCTCGCCGCCGCGTTCGCCGACTACCCCGCCACGCGCCACACCGTCGA
TCCGGACCGCCACATCGAGCGGGTCACCGAGCTGCAAGAACTCTTCCTCACGCGCGTCGGGCTCGACATC
GGCAAGGTGTGGGTCGCGGACGACGGCGCCGCGGTGGCGGTCTGGACCACGCCGGAGAGCGTCGAAGCGG
GGGCGGTGTTCGCCGAGATCGGCCCGCGCATGGCCGAGTTGAGCGGTTCCCGGCTGGCCGCGCAGCAACA
GATGGAGGGCCTCCTGGCGCCGCACCGGCCCAAGGAGCCCGCGTGGTTCCTGGCCACCGTCGGCGTCTCG
CCCGACCACCAGGGCAAGGGTCTGGGCAGCGCCGTCGTGCTCCCCGGAGTGGAGGCCGCCGAGCGCGCCG
GGGTGCCCGCCTTCCTGGAGACCTCCGCGCCCCGCAACCTCCCCTTCTACGAGCGGCTCGGCTTCACCGT
CACCGCCGACGTCGAGGTGCCCGAAGGACCGCGCACCTGGTGCATGACCCGCAAGCCCGGTGCCTAGGCT
AGCTTGACTGACTGAGTCGACAATCAACCTTTTGGATTACAAAATTTGTGAAAGATTGACTGGTATTCTT
AACTATGTTGCTCCTTTTACGCTATGTGGATACGCTGCTTTAATGCCTTTGTATCATGCTATTGCTTCCC
GTATGGCTTTCATTTTCTCCTCCTTGTATAAATCCTGGTTGCTGTCTCTTTATGAGGAGTTGTGGCCCGT
TGTCAGGCAACGTGGCGTGGTGTGCACTGTGTTTGCTGACGCAACCCCCACTGGTTGGGGCATTGCCACC
ACCTGTCAGCTCCTTTCCGGGACTTTCGCTTTCCCCCTCCCTATTGCCACGGCGGAACTCATCGCCGCCT
GCCTTGCCCGCTGCTGGACAGGGGCTCGGCTGTTGGGCACTGACAATTCCGTGGTGTTGTCGGGGAAGCT
GACGTCCTTTCCATGGCTGCTCGCCTGTGTTGCCACCTGGATTCTGCGCGGGACGTCCTTCTGCTACGTC
CCTTCGGCCCTCAATCCAGCGGACCTTCCTTCCCGCGGCCTGCTGCCGGCTCTGCGGCCTCTTCCGCGTC
TTCGCCTTCGCCCTCAGACGAGTCGGATCTCCCTTTGGGCCGCCTCCCCGCCTGGAATTCGAGCTCGGTA
CCTTTAAGACCAATGACTTACAAGGCAGCTGTAGATCTTAGCCACTTTTTAAAAGAAAAGGGGGGACTGG
AAGGGCTAATTCACTCCCAACGAAGACAAGATCTGCTTTTTGCTTGTACTGGGTCTCTCTGGTTAGACCA
GATCTGAGCCTGGGAGCTCTCTGGCTAACTAGGGAACCCACTGCTTAAGCCTCAATAAAGCTTGCCTTGA
GTGCTTCAAGTAGTGTGTGCCCGTCTGTTGTGTGACTCTGGTAACTAGAGATCCCTCAGACCCTTTTAGT
CAGTGTGGAAAATCTCTAGCAGTCCTGGCCAACGTGAGCACCGTGCTGACCTCCAAATATCGTTAAGCTG
GAGCCTGGGAGCCGGCCTGGCCCTCCGCCCCCCCCACCCCCGCAGCCCACCCCTGGTCTTTGAATAAAGT
CTGAGTGAGTGGCCGACAGTGCCCGTGGAGTTCTCGTGACCTGAGGTGCAGGGCCGGCGCTAGGGACACG
TCCGTGCACGTGCCGAGGCCCCCTGTGCAGCTGCAAGGGACAGGCCTAGCCCTGCAGGCCTAACTCCGCC
CATCCCGCCCCTAACTCCGCCCAGTTCCGCCCATTCTCCGCCTCATGGCTGACTAATTTTTTTTATTTAT
GCAGAGGCCGAGGCCGCCTCGGCCTCTGAGCTATTCCAGAAGTAGTGAGGACGCTTTTTTGGAGGCCGAG
GCTTTTGCAAAGATCGAACAAGAGACAGGACCTGCAGGTTAATTAAATTTAAATCATGTGAGCAAAAGGC
CAGCAAAAGGCCAGGAACCGTAAAAAGGCCGCGTTGCTGGCGTTTTTCCATAGGCTCCGCCCCCCTGACG
AGCATCACAAAAATCGACGCTCAAGTCAGAGGTGGCGAAACCCGACAGGACTATAAAGATACCAGGCGTT
TCCCCCTGGAAGCTCCCTCGTGCGCTCTCCTGTTCCGACCCTGCCGCTTACCGGATACCTGTCCGCCTTT
CTCCCTTCGGGAAGCGTGGCGCTTTCTCATAGCTCACGCTGTAGGTATCTCAGTTCGGTGTAGGTCGTTC
GCTCCAAGCTGGGCTGTGTGCACGAACCCCCCGTTCAGCCCGACCGCTGCGCCTTATCCGGTAACTATCG
TCTTGAGTCCAACCCGGTAAGACACGACTTATCGCCACTGGCAGCAGCCACTGGTAACAGGATTAGCAGA
GCGAGGTATGTAGGCGGTGCTACAGAGTTCTTGAAGTGGTGGCCTAACTACGGCTACACTAGAAGAACAG
TATTTGGTATCTGCGCTCTGCTGAAGCCAGTTACCTTCGGAAAAAGAGTTGGTAGCTCTTGATCCGGCAA
ACAAACCACCGCTGGTAGCGGTGGTTTTTTTGTTTGCAAGCAGCAGATTACGCGCAGAAAAAAAGGATCT
CAAGAAGATCCTTTGATCTTTTCTACGGGGTCTGACGCTCAGTGGAACGAAAACTCACGTTAAGGGATTT
TGGTCATGAGATTATCAAAAAGGATCTTCACCTAGATCCTTTTAAATTAAAAATGAAGTTTTAAATCAAT
CTAAAGTATATATGAGTAAACTTGGTCTGACAGTTACCAATGCTTAATCAGTGAGGCACCTATCTCAGCG
ATCTGTCTATTTCGTTCATCCATAGTTGCATTTAAATGGCCGGCCTGGCGCGCCGTTTAAACCTAGATAT
TGATAGTCTGATCGGTCAACGTATAATCGAGTCCTAGCTTTTGCAAACATCTATCAAGAGACAGGATCAG
CAGGAGGCTTTCGCATGAGTATTCAACATTTCCGTGTCGCCCTTATTCCCTTTTTTGCGGCATTTTGCCT
TCCTGTTTTTGCTCACCCAGAAACGCTGGTGAAAGTAAAAGATGCTGAAGATCAGTTGGGTGCGCGAGTG
GGTTACATCGAACTGGATCTCAACAGCGGTAAGATCCTTGAGAGTTTTCGCCCCGAAGAACGCTTTCCAA
TGATGAGCACTTTTAAAGTTCTGCTATGTGGCGCGGTATTATCCCGTATTGACGCCGGGCAAGAGCAACT
CGGTCGCCGCATACACTATTCTCAGAATGACTTGGTTGAGTATTCACCAGTCACAGAAAAGCATCTTACG
GATGGCATGACAGTAAGAGAATTATGCAGTGCTGCCATAACCATGAGTGATAACACTGCGGCCAACTTAC
TTCTGACAACGATTGGAGGACCGAAGGAGCTAACCGCTTTTTTGCACAACATGGGGGATCATGTAACTCG
CCTTGATCGTTGGGAACCGGAGCTGAATGAAGCCATACCAAACGACGAGCGTGACACCACGATGCCTGTA
GCAATGGCAACAACCTTGCGTAAACTATTAACTGGCGAACTACTTACTCTAGCTTCCCGGCAACAGTTGA
TAGACTGGATGGAGGCGGATAAAGTTGCAGGACCACTTCTGCGCTCGGCCCTTCCGGCTGGCTGGTTTAT
TGCTGATAAATCTGGAGCCGGTGAGCGTGGGTCTCGCGGTATCATTGCAGCACTGGGGCCAGATGGTAAG
CCCTCCCGTATCGTAGTTATCTACACGACGGGGAGTCAGGCAACTATGGATGAACGAAATAGACAGATCG
CTGAGATAGGTGCCTCACTGATTAAGCATTGGTAACCGATTCTAGGTGCATTGGCGCAGAAAAAAATGCC
TGATGCGACGCTGCGCGTCTTATACTCCCACATATGCCAGATTCAGCAACGGATACGGCTTCCCCAACTT
GCCCACTTCCATACGTGTCCTCCTTACCAGAAATTTATCCTTAAGATCCCGAATCGTTTAAACGCGATCG
CAGTAATCAATTACGGGGTCATTAGTTCATAGCCCATATATGGAGTTCCGCGTTACATAACTTACGGTAA
ATGGCCCGCCTGGCTGACCGCCCAACGACCCCCGCCCATTGACGTCAATAATGACGTATGTTCCCATAGT
AACGCCAATAGGGACTTTCCATTGACGTCAATGGGTGGAGTATTTACGGTAAACTGCCCACTTGGCAGTA
CATCAAGTGTATCATATGCCAAGTACGCCCCCTATTGACGTCAATGACGGTAAATGGCCCGCCTGGCATT
ATGCCCAGTACATGACCTTATGGGACTTTCCTACTTGGCAGTACATCTACGTATTAGTCATCGCTATTAC
CATGGTGATGCGGTTTTGGCAGTACATCAATGGGCGTGGATAGCGGTTTGACTCACGGGGATTTCCAAGT
CTCCACCCCATTGACGTCAATGGGAGTTTGTTTTGGCACCAAAATCAACGGGACTTTCCAAAATGTCGTA
ACAACTCCGCCCCATTGACGCAAATGGGCGGTAGGCGTGTACGGTGGGAGGTCTATATAAGCAGAGCTCG
TTTAGTGAACCGGGGTCTCTCTGGTTAGACCAGATCTGAGCCTGGGAGCTCTCTGGCTAACTAGGGAACC
CACTGCTTAAGCCTCAATAAAGCTTGCCTTGAGTGCTTCAAGTAGTGTGTGCCCGTCTGTTGTGTGACTC
TGGTAACTAGAGATCCCTCAGACCCTTTTAGTCAGTGTGGAAAATCTCTAGCAGTGGCGCCCGAACAGGG
ACCTGAAAGCGAAAGGGAAACCAGAGCTCTCTCGACGCAGGACTCGGCTTGCTGAAGCGCGCACGGCAAG
AGGCGAGGGGCGGCGACTGGTGAGTACGCCAAAAATTTTGACTAGCGGAGGCTAGAAGGAGAGAGATGGG
TGCGAGAGCGTCAGTATTAAGCGGGGGAGAATTAGATCGCGATGGGAAAAAATTCGGTTAAGGCCAGGGG
GAAAGAAAAAATATAAATTAAAACATATAGTATGGGCAAGCAGGGAGCTAGAACGATTCGCAGTTAATCC
TGGCCTGTTAGAAACATCAGAAGGCTGTAGACAAATACTGGGACAGCTACAACCATCCCTTCAGACAGGA
TCAGAAGAACTTAGATCATTATATAATACAGTAGCAACCCTCTATTGTGTGCATCAAAGGATAGAGATAA
AAGACACCAAGGAAGCTTTAGACAAGATAGAGGAAGAGCAAAACAAAAGTAAGACCACCGCACAGCAAGC
GGCCGCTGATCTTCAGACCTGGAGGAGGAGATATGAGGGACAATTGGAGAAGTGAATTATATAAATATAA
AGTAGTAAAAATTGAACCATTAGGAGTAGCACCCACCAAGGCAAAGAGAAGAGTGGTGCAGAGAGAAAAA
AGAGCAGTGGGAATAGGAGCTTTGTTCCTTGGGTTCTTGGGAGCAGCAGGAAGCACTATGGGCGCAGCCT
CAATGACGCTGACGGTACAGGCCAGACAATTATTGTCTGGTATAGTGCAGCAGCAGAACAATTTGCTGAG
GGCTATTGAGGCGCAACAGCATCTGTTGCAACTCACAGTCTGGGGCATCAAGCAGCTCCAGGCAAGAATC
CTGGCTGTGGAAAGATACCTAAAGGATCAACAGCTCCTGGGGATTTGGGGTTGCTCTGGAAAACTCATTT
GCACCACTGCTGTGCCTTGGAATGCTAGTTGGAGTAATAAATCTCTGGAACAGATTTGGAATCACACGAC
CTGGATGGAGTGGGACAGAGAAATTAACAATTACACAAGCTTAATACACTCCTTAATTGAAGAATCGCAA
AACCAGCAAGAAAAGAATGAACAAGAATTATTGGAATTAGATAAATGGGCAAGTTTGTGGAATTGGTTTA
ACATAACAAATTGGCTGTGGTATATAAAATTATTCATAATGATAGTAGGAGGCTTGGTAGGTTTAAGAAT
AGTTTTTGCTGTACTTTCTATAGTGAATAGAGTTAGGCAGGGATATTCACCATTATCGTTTCAGACCCAC
CTCCCAACCCCGAGGGGACCCGACAGGCCCGAAGGAATAGAAGAAGAAGGTGGAGAGAGAGACAGAGACA
GATCCATTCGATTAGTGAACGGATCTCGACGGTATCGGTTAACTTTTAAAAGAAAAGGGGGGATTGGGGG
GTACAGTGCAGGGGAAAGAATAGTAGACATAATAGCAACAGACATACAAACTAAAGAATTACAAAAACAA
ATTACAAAAATTCAAAATTTTGGCTCCCGATCGTTGCGTTACACACACAATTACTGCTGATCGAGTGTAG
CCTTCGAATGAAAGACCCCACCTGTAGGTTTGGCAAGATAGCTGCAGTAACGCCATTTTGCAAGGCATGG
AAAAATACCAAACCAAGAATAGAGAAGTTCAGATCAAGGGCGGGTACATGAAAATAGCTAACGTTGGGCC
AAACAGGATATCTGCGGTGAGCAGTTTCGGCCCCGGCCCGGGGCCAAGAACAGATGGTCACCGCAGTTTC
GGCCCCGGCCCGAGGCCAAGAACAGATGGTCCCCAGATATGGCCCAACCCTCAGCAGTTTCTTAAGACCC
ATCAGATGTTTCCAGGCTCCCCCAAGGACCTGAAATGACCCTGCGCCTTATTTGAATTAACCAATCAGCC
TGCTTCTCGCTTCTGTTCGCGCGCTTCTGCTTCCCGAGCTCTATAAAAGAGCTCACAACCCCTCACTCGG
CGCGCCAGTCCTCCGATTGACTGAGTCGCCCTGATCATTGTCGATCCTACCATCCACTCGACACACCCGC
CAGGGCCCGCATCCACCATCGCAGACTTATCATGGATCC
Features (pLannotate 1.2.2; 22 found; start..end, strand, type, name):
      4..69      +  CDS            3xFLAG: three tandem FLAG® epitope tags, followed by an enterokinase cleavage site
     85..2307    +  CDS            Nfe2l1: NF2L1_MOUSE - Also known as Nrf1 From Mus musculus (Mouse).
   2367..2384    +  misc_feature   MCS (fragment): pUC18/19 multiple cloning site
   2414..2965    +  misc_feature   IRES: internal ribosome entry site (IRES) of the encephalomyocarditis virus (EMCV)
   2968..3565    +  CDS            PuroR (fragment): puromycin N-acetyltransferase; pac from Streptomyces; confers resistance to puromycin
   3603..4181    +  misc_feature   WPRE: woodchuck hepatitis virus posttranscriptional regulatory element
   4198..4266    +  CDS            nef (fragment): NEF_HV1Z2 - Experimental evidence at protein level: Swiss-Prot protein existence level 1. Extracellular Nef protein targets CD4(+) T-lymphocytes for apoptosis by interacting with CXCR4 surface receptors. From Human immunodeficiency virus type 1 group M subtype D (isolate Z2/CDC-Z34) (HIV-1).
   4268..4501    +  LTR            3' LTR (ΔU3): self-inactivating 3' long terminal repeat (LTR) from HIV-1
   4762..4897    +  rep_origin     SV40 ori: SV40 origin of replication
   5015..5603    -  rep_origin     ori: high-copy-number ColE1/pMB1/pBR322/pUC origin of replication
   5775..5839    -  CDS            bla(M) (fragment): β-lactamase lacking the signal sequence; bla(M); allows cytosolic expression of β-lactamase
   5965..6825    +  CDS            AmpR: β-lactamase; bla; confers resistance to ampicillin, carbenicillin, and related antibiotics
   6838..6974    +  terminator     rrnG terminator: transcription terminator from the E. coli ribosomal RNA rrnG operon (Albrechtsen et al., 1991)
   7051..7354    +  enhancer       CMV enhancer: human cytomegalovirus immediate early enhancer
   7355..7558    +  promoter       CMV promoter: human cytomegalovirus (CMV) immediate early promoter
   7573..7753    +  LTR            5' LTR (truncated): truncated 5' long terminal repeat (LTR) from HIV-1
   7797..7922    +  misc_feature   HIV-1 Ψ: packaging signal of human immunodeficiency virus type 1
   7906..8269    +  CDS            HIV-1 gag (fragment): gag protein from human immunodeficiency virus 1; gag
   8364..8700    +  ncRNA          RRE: Accession: RF00036 - HIV Rev response element
   9025..9125    +  CDS            Rev (fragment): human immunodeficiency virus 1 (HIV-1) Rev protein; rev; enhances nuclear export of unspliced and incompletely spliced viral mRNAs
   9144..9261    +  misc_feature   cPPT/CTS: central polypurine tract and central termination sequence of HIV-1
   9357..9761    +  promoter       SFFV promoter: spleen focus-forming virus long terminal repeat (LTR) promoter
