[The description below was written by a language model from this plasmid's Addgene catalogue record and pLannotate feature annotations shown in this document.]
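Description:
pTwist-SFFV-NFE2L1-Puro is a third-generation-style, self-inactivating HIV-1 lentiviral transfer plasmid built on the commercially synthesized pTwist-SFFV-Puro backbone. It is designed for stable expression of human NFE2L1 (also called NRF1 or TCF11) in mammalian cells. In bacteria it is maintained through a high-copy ColE1/pUC-type origin and an ampicillin resistance gene. An SV40 origin is also annotated in the backbone. The catalogue gives a total size of about 9.85 kb, and the sequenced record is 9,839 nt.

The viral genome is transcribed from a CMV enhancer/promoter fused to a truncated 5' LTR. It carries the Ψ packaging signal with a partial gag region, the Rev response element for nuclear export of the full-length RNA, and the cPPT/CTS, which aids nuclear import of the reverse-transcribed genome. It ends in a ΔU3 3' LTR, which leaves the integrated provirus without LTR promoter activity. Within this frame, the spleen focus-forming virus (SFFV) promoter drives a single bicistronic transcript. The first cistron is the NFE2L1 coding sequence with an N-terminal 3xFLAG tag. The catalogue also lists a C-terminal HA tag, which the feature table does not annotate separately. An EMCV IRES then directs translation of puromycin N-acetyltransferase, so puromycin selection is linked to transgene expression, and a WPRE enhances transcript stability and expression. The automated annotation matched the insert to the mouse Nfe2l1 protein, but the catalogue records the insert as human, so this probably reflects homology-based matching.

The dual terminal tags could allow the two ends of the protein to be followed independently. The associated work concerns regulation of ferroptosis by the NGLY1/NFE2L1 pathway.
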