Addgene plasmid #181917: pTwist-SFFV-NFE2L1-Puro
Purpose: Lentiviral plasmid that directs the expression of NFE2L1/Nrf1 in mammalian cells.
Depositing lab: Scott Dixon. Depositing organization: Stanford University. Publication: Ferroptosis regulation by the NGLY1/NFE2L1 pathway. Forcina GC, Pope L, Murray M, Dong W, Abu-Remaileh M, Bertozzi CR, Dixon SJ. Proc Natl Acad Sci U S A. 2022 Mar 15;119(11):e2118646119. doi: 10.1073/pnas.2118646119. Epub 2022 Mar 10. PubMed 35271393.
Backbone
  Vector backbone: pTwist-SFFV-Puro
  Backbone manufacturer: Twist Biosciences
  Backbone size w/o insert (bp): 7510
  Total vector size (bp): 9847
  Vector type: Mammalian Expression, Lentiviral
  Selectable markers: Puromycin
Growth in bacteria
  Bacterial resistance: Ampicillin, 100 μg/mL
  Growth temperature: 37°C
  Growth strain: NEB Stable
  Copy number: High Copy
Gene/Insert
  Gene/Insert name: NFE2L1 (alt name: NRF1)
  Species: H. sapiens (human)
  Insert size (bp): 2337
  Entrez Gene: NFE2L1 (a.k.a. LCR-F1, NRF-1, NRF1, TCF11)
  Promoter: SFFV
  Tag / fusion protein: FLAG (N terminal on insert); HA (C terminal on insert)
  Cloning method: Unknown
  Sequencing primers: 5′ gcttctcgcttctgttcgcg; 3′ caccggccttattccaagcg
Resource information
  A portion of this plasmid was derived from a plasmid made by: Custom synthesis from Twist Biosciences
Terms and licenses: Academic/Nonprofit Terms; Industry Terms: Not Available to Industry
How to cite: pTwist-SFFV-NFE2L1-Puro was a gift from Scott Dixon (Addgene plasmid # 181917 ; http://n2t.net/addgene:181917 ; RRID:Addgene_181917)
